Addgene plasmid #63851: AEB-No-aptamer-control -- AEB3mRFP1
Purpose: This pFTV1 vector contains a no-aptamer control mRNA encoding mRFP1 gene, using a weak AEB3 promoter. It should be used when testing AEB-DNT3 riboswitch to measure the non-specific DNT effect on mRFP1 expression.
Depositing lab: Howard Salis. Depositing organization: Pennsylvania State University. Publication: Automated physics-based design of synthetic riboswitches from diverse RNA aptamers. Espah Borujeni A, Mishler DM, Wang J, Huso W, Salis HM. Nucleic Acids Res. 2015 Nov 30. pii: gkv1289. 10.1093/nar/gkv1289 PubMed 26621913.
Backbone
  Vector backbone: pFTV1
  Vector type: Synthetic Biology
Growth in bacteria
  Bacterial resistance: Chloramphenicol, 25 μg/mL
  Growth temperature: 37°C
  Growth strain: DH10B
  Copy number: High Copy
Gene/Insert
  Gene/Insert name: No-aptamer control mRNA
  Species: Synthetic
  Promoter: AEB3
  Cloning method: Restriction Enzyme; 5′ cloning site unknown (unknown if destroyed); 3′ cloning site unknown (unknown if destroyed)
  Sequencing primers: 5′ RNAde-BB-3 (tacggacgaccttcaccttc)
Terms and licenses: Academic/Nonprofit Terms; Industry Terms: Not Available to Industry
How to cite: AEB-No-aptamer-control -- AEB3mRFP1 was a gift from Howard Salis (Addgene plasmid # 63851 ; http://n2t.net/addgene:63851 ; RRID:Addgene_63851)
