[The description below was written by a language model from this plasmid's Addgene catalogue record and pLannotate feature annotations shown in this document.]
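Description:
AEB-No-aptamer-control -- AEB3mRFP1 is a small (about 2.8 kb) bacterial synthetic-biology plasmid built on the pFTV1 backbone and maintained in E. coli. It replicates from a high-copy ColE1/pUC-type origin and is selected with chloramphenicol through a cat (chloramphenicol acetyltransferase) gene driven by its own cat promoter and followed by the phage lambda t0 terminator, which helps insulate the marker from the rest of the plasmid.

The payload is a single reporter cassette in which a synthetic "no-aptamer control" mRNA encodes mRFP1, a monomeric red fluorescent protein derived from Discosoma. Transcription comes from the promoter the depositor calls AEB3, described as weak. The feature annotation detects only a partial match to the J23119 constitutive promoter family at this position, consistent with a related sigma70-type variant, though the record does not define the relationship. A short 5' untranslated region lies between the promoter and the mRFP1 start, and unlike the matching riboswitch constructs it carries no ligand-binding aptamer. Downstream, a series of terminators (rrnB T1, T7Te and a second rrnB T1) stops transcription before the origin.

The plasmid serves as the negative control for the AEB-DNT3 riboswitch, part of a study on physics-based automated design of synthetic riboswitches from RNA aptamers. Because its mRNA lacks an aptamer, any change in red fluorescence on adding the ligand DNT reflects non-specific effects on mRFP1 expression, not riboswitch-mediated regulation. This provides a baseline against which the riboswitch response can be corrected.
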