Features (pLannotate 1.2.2; 9 found; start..end, strand, type, name):
     65..87      +  promoter       J23119(SpeI) promoter (fragment): bacterial promoter (Registry of Standard Biological Parts BBa J23119) modified to end with an SpeI site
    128..802     +  CDS            mRFP1: mRFP1 is a basic (constitutively fluorescent) red fluorescent protein published in 2002, derived from Discosoma sp.. It is reported to be a somewhat slowly-maturing monomer with low acid sensitivity.
    850..921     +  terminator     rrnB T1 terminator: transcription terminator T1 from the E. coli rrnB gene
    937..964     +  terminator     T7Te terminator: phage T7 early transcription terminator
   1006..1092    +  terminator     rrnB T1 terminator: Escherichia coli rrnB; transcription terminator T1 from the E. coli rrnB gene
   1257..1845    -  rep_origin     ori: high-copy-number ColE1/pMB1/pBR322/pUC origin of replication
   1934..2028    -  terminator     lambda t0 terminator: transcription terminator from phage lambda
   2052..2708    -  CDS            cat: CAT_ECOLX - Experimental evidence at protein level: Swiss-Prot protein existence level 1. This enzyme is an effector of chloramphenicol resistance in bacteria. From Escherichia coli. This protein is used as a marker in many commonly used cloning vectors, such as pACYC184.
   2709..13      -  promoter       cat promoter (across the origin): promoter of the E. coli cat gene encoding chloramphenicol acetyltransferase
>Addgene plasmid #63851 | AEB-No-aptamer-control -- AEB3mRFP1 | depositor full sequence | sequence record 106574 | Full Sequence
TACGTGCCGATCAACGTCTCATTTTCGCCAGATATCCTCGAGCGCGGAATTCCCTAGGGGATCCTTGACA
GCTAGCTCAGTCCTAGGGACTATGCTAGCTCTAGAAAAAAAAATAAGGAGGTAAAAAATGGCGAGCTCTG
AAGACGTTATCAAAGAGTTCATGCGTTTCAAAGTTCGTATGGAAGGTTCCGTTAACGGTCACGAGTTCGA
AATCGAAGGTGAAGGTGAAGGTCGTCCGTACGAAGGTACCCAGACCGCTAAACTGAAAGTTACCAAAGGT
GGTCCGCTGCCGTTCGCTTGGGACATCCTGTCCCCGCAGTTCCAGTACGGTTCCAAAGCTTACGTTAAAC
ACCCGGCTGACATCCCGGACTACCTGAAACTGTCCTTCCCGGAAGGTTTCAAATGGGAACGTGTTATGAA
CTTCGAAGACGGTGGTGTTGTTACCGTTACCCAGGACTCCTCCCTGCAAGACGGTGAGTTCATCTACAAA
GTTAAACTGCGTGGTACCAACTTCCCGTCCGACGGTCCGGTTATGCAGAAAAAAACCATGGGTTGGGAAG
CTTCCACCGAACGTATGTACCCGGAAGACGGTGCTCTGAAAGGTGAAATCAAAATGCGTCTGAAACTGAA
AGACGGTGGTCACTACGACGCTGAAGTTAAAACCACCTACATGGCTAAAAAACCGGTTCAGCTGCCGGGT
GCTTACAAAACCGACATCAAACTGGACATCACCTCCCACAACGAAGACTACACCATCGTTGAACAGTACG
AACGTGCTGAAGGTCGTCACTCCACCGGTGCTTAATAAGGCCGGCCGTGCTAGTGTAGATCGCTACTAGA
GCCAGGCATCAAATAAAACGAAAGGCTCAGTCGAAAGACTGGGCCTTTCGTTTTATCTGTTGTTTGTCGG
TGAACGCTCTCTACTAGAGTCACACTGGCTCACCTTCGGGTGGGCCTTTCTGCGTTTATACAATTGACTA
GTCTGCAGAAAAGCGGCCGCGGCATCAAATAAAACGAAAGGCTCAGTCGAAAGACTGGGCCTTTCGTTTT
ATCTGTTGTTTGTCGGTGAACGCTCTCCTGAGTAGGACAAATCCGCCGCCCTAGAGCATGCGCGTTCGGC
TGCGGCGAGCGGTATCAGCTCACTCAAAGGCGGTAATACGGTTATCCACAGAATCAGGGGATAACGCAGG
AAAGAACATGTGAGCAAAAGGCCAGCAAAAGGCCAGGAACCGTAAAAAGGCCGCGTTGCTGGCGTTTTTC
CATAGGCTCCGCCCCCCTGACGAGCATCACAAAAATCGACGCTCAAGTCAGAGGTGGCGAAACCCGACAG
GACTATAAAGATACCAGGCGTTTCCCCCTGGAAGCTCCCTCGTGCGCTCTCCTGTTCCGACCCTGCCGCT
TACCGGATACCTGTCCGCCTTTCTCCCTTCGGGAAGCGTGGCGCTTTCTCATAGCTCACGCTGTAGGTAT
CTCAGTTCGGTGTAGGTCGTTCGCTCCAAGCTGGGCTGTGTGCACGAACCCCCCGTTCAGCCCGACCGCT
GCGCCTTATCCGGTAACTATCGTCTTGAGTCCAACCCGGTAAGACACGACTTATCGCCACTGGCAGCAGC
CACTGGTAACAGGATTAGCAGAGCGAGGTATGTAGGCGGTGCTACAGAGTTCTTGAAGTGGTGGCCTAAC
TACGGCTACACTAGAAGGACAGTATTTGGTATCTGCGCTCTGCTGAAGCCAGTTACCTTCGGAAAAAGAG
TTGGTAGCTCTTGATCCGGCAAACAAACCACCGCTGGTAGCGGTGGTTTTTTTGTTTGCAAGCAGCAGAT
TACGCGCAGAAAAAAAGGATCTCAAGAAGATCCTTTGATCTTTTCTACGGGGTCTGACGCTCAGTGGAAC
GAAAACTCACGTTAAGGGATTTTGGTCATGCCCGGGTGCTTGGATTCTCACCAATAAAAAACGCCCGGCG
GCAACCGAGCGTTCTGAACAAATCCAGATGGAGTTCTGAGGTCATTACTGGATCTATCAACAGGAGTCCA
AGCGGTACCGATATCAAATTACGCCCCGCCCTGCCACTCATCGCAGTACTGTTGTAATTCATTAAGCATT
CTGCCGACATGGAAGCCATCACAAACGGCATGATGAACCTGAATCGCCAGCGGCATCAGCACCTTGTCGC
CTTGCGTATAATATTTGCCCATGGTGAAAACGGGGGCGAAGAAGTTGTCCATATTGGCCACGTTTAAATC
AAAACTGGTGAAACTCACCCAGGGATTGGCTGAGACGAAAAACATATTCTCAATAAACCCTTTAGGGAAA
TAGGCCAGGTTTTCACCGTAACACGCCACATCTTGCGAATATATGTGTAGAAACTGCCGGAAATCGTCGT
GGTATTCACTCCAGAGCGATGAAAACGTTTCAGTTTGCTCATGGAAAACGGTGTAACAAGGGTGAACACT
ATCCCATATCACCAGCTCACCGTCTTTCATTGCCATACGAAATTCCGGATGAGCATTCATCAGGCGGGCA
AGAATGTGAATAAAGGCCGGATAAAACTTGTGCTTATTTTTCTTTACGGTCTTTAAAAAGGCCGTAATAT
CCAGCTGAACGGTCTGGTTATAGGTACATTGAGCAACTGACTGAAATGCCTCAAAATGTTCTTTACGATG
CCATTGGGATATATCAACGGTGGTATATCCAGTGATTTTTTTCTCCATTTTAGCTTCCTTAGCTCCTGAA
AATCTCGATAACTCAAAAAATACGCCCGGTAGTGATCTTATTTCATTATGGTGAAAGTTGGAACCTCT
