>Addgene plasmid #63851 | AEB-No-aptamer-control -- AEB3mRFP1 | addgene partial sequence | sequence record 108471 | jkRFP-R 5'-gctttggaaccgtactggaa-3'
TTTGGTAACTTTCAGTTTAGCGGTCTGGGTACCTTCGTACGGACGACCTTCACCTTCACCTTCGATTTCG
AACTCGTGACCGTTAACGGAACCTTCCATACGAACTTTGAAACGCATGAACTCTTTGATAACGTCTTCAG
AGCTCGCCATTTTTTACCTCCTTATTTTTTTTTCTAGAGCTAGCATAGTCCCTAGGACTGAGCTAGCTGT
CAAGGATCCCCTAGGGAATTCCGCGCTCGAGGATATCTGGCGAAAATGAGACGTTGATCGGCACGTAAGA
GGTTCCAACTTTCACCATAATGAAATAAGATCACTACCGGGCGTATTTTTTGAGTTATCGAGATTTTCAG
GAGCTAAGGAAGCTAAAATGGAGAAAAAAATCACTGGATATACCACCGTTGATATATCCCAATGGCATCG
TAAAGAACATTTTGAGGCATTTCAGTCAGTTGCTCAATGTACCTATAACCAGACCGTTCAGCTGGATATT
ACGGCCTTTTTAAAGACCGTAAAGAAAAATAAGCACAAGTTTTATCCGGCCTTTATTCACATTCTTGCCC
GCCTGATGAATGCTCATCCGGAATTTCGTATGGCAATGAAAGACGGTGAGCTGGTGATATGGGATAGTGT
TCACCCTTGTTACACCGTTTTCCATGAGCAAACTGAAACGTTTTCATCGCTCTGGAGTGAATACCACGAC
GA
