>Addgene plasmid #63851 | AEB-No-aptamer-control -- AEB3mRFP1 | addgene partial sequence | sequence record 108474 | jkRFP-F 5'-tggtcactacgacgctgaag-3'
CCGACATCAAACTGGACATCACCTCCCACAACGAAGACTACACCATCGTTGAACAGTACGAACGTGCTGA
AGGTCGTCACTCCACCGGTGCTTAATAAGGCCGGCCGTGCTAGTGTAGATCGCTACTAGAGCCAGGCATC
AAATAAAACGAAAGGCTCAGTCGAAAGACTGGGCCTTTCGTTTTATCTGTTGTTTGTCGGTGAACGCTCT
CTACTAGAGTCACACTGGCTCACCTTCGGGTGGGCCTTTCTGCGTTTATACAATTGACTAGTCCAACTGC
AGAAAAGCGGCCGCGGCATCAAATAAAACGAAAGGCTCAGTCGAAAGACTGGGCCTTTCGTTTTATCTGT
TGTTTGTCGGTGAACGCTCTCCTGAGTAGGACAAATCCGCCGCCCTAGAGCATGCGCGTTCGGCTGCGGC
GAGCGGTATCAGCTCACTCAAAGGCGGTAATACGGTTATCCACAGAATCAGGGGATAACGCAGGAAAGAA
CATGTGAGCAAAAGGCCAGCAAAAGGCCAGGAACCGTAAAAAGGCCGCGTTGCTGGCGTTTTTCCATAGG
CTCCGCCCCCCTGACGAGCATCACAAAAATCGACGCTCAAGTCAGAGGTGGCGAAACCCGACAGGACTAT
AAAGATACCAGGCGTTTCCCCCTGGAAGCTCCCTCGTGCGCTCTCCTGTTCCGACCCTGCCGCTTACCGG
ATACCTGTCCGCCTTTCTCCCTTC
